Addgene plasmid #77586: KIAA1804 gRNA (BRDN0001147646)
Purpose: 3rd generation lentiviral gRNA plasmid targeting human KIAA1804
Depositing lab: John Doench & David Root. Depositing organization: Broad Institute. Publication: Optimized sgRNA design to maximize activity and minimize off-target effects of CRISPR-Cas9. Doench JG, Fusi N, Sullender M, Hegde M, Vaimberg EW, Donovan KF, Smith I, Tothova Z, Wilen C, Orchard R, Virgin HW, Listgarten J, Root DE. Nat Biotechnol. 2016 Jan 18. doi: 10.1038/nbt.3437. PubMed 26780180.
Backbone
  Vector backbone: lentiGuide-Puro
  Backbone manufacturer: Zhang Lab (Addgene plasmid # 52963)
  Vector type: Mammalian Expression, Lentiviral, CRISPR
  Selectable markers: Puromycin
Growth in bacteria
  Bacterial resistance: Ampicillin, 100 μg/mL
  Growth temperature: 37°C
  Growth strain: DH5alpha
  Copy number: High Copy
Gene/Insert
  Gene/Insert name: KIAA1804 (alt names: KIAA1804; NM_032435.2)
  gRNA/shRNA sequence: AGGAAGACTTGATCACTTCG
  Species: H. sapiens (human)
  Promoter: hU6
  Cloning method: Unknown
  Sequencing primers: 5′ U6-F; 3′ pS2-R
Terms and licenses: Academic/Nonprofit Terms; Industry Terms: Not Available to Industry
Depositor comments: The gRNA was designed to target the following Genbank reference sequence(s): NM_032435.2. Note that this plasmid does NOT contain Cas9. It should be used in conjunction with lentiCas9-Blast (Addgene #52962) or otherwise with cell lines already expressing Cas9. Browse the full kinome gRNA library at http://www.addgene.org/pooled-library/broadgpp-human-kinome/ or visit http://www.broadinstitute.org/rnai/public/ for detailed protocols and information.
How to cite: KIAA1804 gRNA (BRDN0001147646) was a gift from John Doench & David Root (Addgene plasmid # 77586 ; http://n2t.net/addgene:77586 ; RRID:Addgene_77586)
