[The description below was written by a language model from this plasmid's Addgene catalogue record and pLannotate feature annotations shown in this document.]
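Description:
KIAA1804 gRNA (BRDN0001147646) is a third-generation lentiviral guide RNA plasmid built on the lentiGuide-Puro backbone and designed to target the human KIAA1804 gene, using a single transcript reference sequence as the design template. It belongs to a set of guides that make up a human kinome CRISPR library. In bacteria it is maintained as a high-copy plasmid through a ColE1/pUC-type origin and selected with ampicillin via the β-lactamase gene. An f1 origin, an SV40 origin and remnants of lac and T7/T3 promoter elements are also carried over from the parental cloning vector.

The viral portion is laid out as a self-inactivating transfer vector. An RSV promoter drives a truncated HIV-1 5' LTR, making genomic RNA production Tat-independent, and is followed by the Ψ packaging signal with a partial gag sequence, the Rev response element and a central polypurine tract. A ΔU3 3' LTR and an SV40 polyadenylation signal close the cassette. Between the LTRs there are two expression units. A human U6 RNA polymerase III promoter transcribes the 20-nucleotide KIAA1804 spacer fused to the Streptococcus pyogenes Cas9 guide RNA scaffold. Separately, an EF-1α promoter with its intron A drives puromycin N-acetyltransferase, followed by a WPRE to enhance transcript expression, so transduced mammalian cells can be selected with puromycin.

The plasmid does not encode Cas9. It is intended for use alongside a separate Cas9 lentiviral vector or in cells that already express Cas9, where it directs cleavage for knockout of KIAA1804.
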