Features (pLannotate 1.2.2; 29 found; start..end, strand, type, name):
     14..80      +  CDS            small t antigen (fragment): SV40 (simian virus 40) small t antigen
    106..317     +  promoter       EF-1α core promoter: core promoter for human elongation factor EF-1α
    318..1256    +  intron         EF-1α intron A: intron upstream of the start codon of human EF-1α
   1278..1877    +  CDS            PuroR (fragment): puromycin N-acetyltransferase; pac from Streptomyces; confers resistance to puromycin
   1893..2481    +  misc_feature   WPRE: woodchuck hepatitis virus posttranscriptional regulatory element
   2532..2551    +  misc_feature   cPPT/CTS (fragment): central polypurine tract and central termination sequence of HIV-1
   2553..2786    +  LTR            3' LTR (ΔU3): self-inactivating 3' long terminal repeat (LTR) from HIV-1
   2864..2985    +  polyA_signal   SV40 poly(A) signal: SV40 polyadenylation signal
   3025..3160    +  rep_origin     SV40 ori: SV40 origin of replication
   3181..3199    -  promoter       T7 promoter: promoter for bacteriophage T7 RNA polymerase
   3207..3362    +  CDS            lacZα (fragment): LacZα fragment of β-galactosidase; lacZ fragment
   3367..3795    +  rep_origin     f1 ori (sequence partly withheld): f1 bacteriophage origin of replication; arrow indicates direction of (+) strand synthesis
   3848..3952    +  promoter       AmpR promoter: bla
   3953..4813    +  CDS            AmpR: β-lactamase; bla; confers resistance to ampicillin, carbenicillin, and related antibiotics
   4984..5572    +  rep_origin     ori: high-copy-number ColE1/pMB1/pBR322/pUC origin of replication
   5755..5847    +  CDS            lacI (fragment): lac repressor; lacI; The lac repressor binds to the lac operator to inhibit transcription in E. coli. This inhibition can be relieved by adding lactose or isopropyl-β-D-thiogalactopyranoside (IPTG).
   5860..5881    +  protein_bind   CAP binding site: CAP binding activates transcription in the presence of cAMP. E. coli catabolite activator protein
   5896..5926    +  promoter       lac promoter: promoter for the E. coli lac operon
   5934..5950    +  protein_bind   lac operator: The lac repressor binds to the lac operator to inhibit transcription in E. coli. This inhibition can be relieved by adding lactose or isopropyl-β-D-thiogalactopyranoside (IPTG). lac repressor encoded by lacI
   5995..6013    +  promoter       T3 promoter: promoter for bacteriophage T3 RNA polymerase
   6041..6267    +  promoter       RSV promoter: Rous sarcoma virus enhancer/promoter
   6268..6448    +  LTR            5' LTR (truncated): truncated 5' long terminal repeat (LTR) from HIV-1
   6495..6620    +  misc_feature   HIV-1 Ψ: packaging signal of human immunodeficiency virus type 1
   6604..6967    +  CDS            HIV-1 gag (fragment): gag protein from human immunodeficiency virus 1; gag
   7113..7346    +  misc_feature   RRE: The Rev response element (RRE) of HIV-1 allows for Rev-dependent mRNA export from the nucleus to the cytoplasm.
   7723..7749    +  CDS            Rev (fragment): human immunodeficiency virus 1 (HIV-1) Rev protein; rev; enhances nuclear export of unspliced and incompletely spliced viral mRNAs
   7753..7993    +  promoter       U6 promoter: RNA polymerase III promoter for human U6 snRNA
   8023..8098    +  misc_RNA       gRNA scaffold: guide RNA scaffold for the Streptococcus pyogenes CRISPR/Cas9 system
   8154..8271    +  misc_feature   cPPT/CTS: central polypurine tract and central termination sequence of HIV-1
>Addgene plasmid #77586 | KIAA1804 gRNA (BRDN0001147646) | addgene full sequence | sequence record 188050 | Addgene Assembled Sequence
CCCGGGTGCAAAGATGGATAAAGTTTTAAACAGAGAGGAATCTTTGCAGCTAATGGACCTTCTAGGTCTT
GAAAGGAGTGGGAATTGGCTCCGGTGCCCGTCAGTGGGCAGAGCGCACATCGCCCACAGTCCCCGAGAAG
TTGGGGGGAGGGGTCGGCAATTGATCCGGTGCCTAGAGAAGGTGGCGCGGGGTAAACTGGGAAAGTGATG
TCGTGTACTGGCTCCGCCTTTTTCCCGAGGGTGGGGGAGAACCGTATATAAGTGCAGTAGTCGCCGTGAA
CGTTCTTTTTCGCAACGGGTTTGCCGCCAGAACACAGGTAAGTGCCGTGTGTGGTTCCCGCGGGCCTGGC
CTCTTTACGGGTTATGGCCCTTGCGTGCCTTGAATTACTTCCACCTGGCTGCAGTACGTGATTCTTGATC
CCGAGCTTCGGGTTGGAAGTGGGTGGGAGAGTTCGAGGCCTTGCGCTTAAGGAGCCCCTTCGCCTCGTGC
TTGAGTTGAGGCCTGGCCTGGGCGCTGGGGCCGCCGCGTGCGAATCTGGTGGCACCTTCGCGCCTGTCTC
GCTGCTTTCGATAAGTCTCTAGCCATTTAAAATTTTTGATGACCTGCTGCGACGCTTTTTTTCTGGCAAG
ATAGTCTTGTAAATGCGGGCCAAGATCTGCACACTGGTATTTCGGTTTTTGGGGCCGCGGGCGGCGACGG
GGCCCGTGCGTCCCAGCGCACATGTTCGGCGAGGCGGGGCCTGCGAGCGCGGCCACCGAGAATCGGACGG
GGGTAGTCTCAAGCTGGCCGGCCTGCTCTGGTGCCTGGCCTCGCGCCGCCGTGTATCGCCCCGCCCTGGG
CGGCAAGGCTGGCCCGGTCGGCACCAGTTGCGTGAGCGGAAAGATGGCCGCTTCCCGGCCCTGCTGCAGG
GAGCTCAAAATGGAGGACGCGGCGCTCGGGAGAGCGGGCGGGTGAGTCACCCACACAAAGGAAAAGGGCC
TTTCCGTCCTCAGCCGTCGCTTCATGTGACTCCACGGAGTACCGGGCGCCGTCCAGGCACCTCGATTAGT
TCTCGAGCTTTTGGAGTACGTCGTCTTTAGGTTGGGGGGAGGGGTTTTATGCGATGGAGTTTCCCCACAC
TGAGTGGGTGGAGACTGAAGTTAGGCCAGCTTGGCACTTGATGTAATTCTCCTTGGAATTTGCCCTTTTT
GAGTTTGGATCTTGGTTCATTCTCAAGCCTCAGACAGTGGTTCAAAGTTTTTTTCTTCCATTTCAGGTGT
CGTGACGTACGGCCACCATGACCGAGTACAAGCCCACGGTGCGCCTCGCCACCCGCGACGACGTCCCCAG
GGCCGTACGCACCCTCGCCGCCGCGTTCGCCGACTACCCCGCCACGCGCCACACCGTCGATCCGGACCGC
CACATCGAGCGGGTCACCGAGCTGCAAGAACTCTTCCTCACGCGCGTCGGGCTCGACATCGGCAAGGTGT
GGGTCGCGGACGACGGCGCCGCCGTGGCGGTCTGGACCACGCCGGAGAGCGTCGAAGCGGGGGCGGTGTT
CGCCGAGATCGGCCCGCGCATGGCCGAGTTGAGCGGTTCCCGGCTGGCCGCGCAGCAACAGATGGAAGGC
CTCCTGGCGCCGCACCGGCCCAAGGAGCCCGCGTGGTTCCTGGCCACCGTCGGAGTCTCGCCCGACCACC
AGGGCAAGGGTCTGGGCAGCGCCGTCGTGCTCCCCGGAGTGGAGGCGGCCGAGCGCGCCGGGGTGCCCGC
CTTCCTGGAGACCTCCGCGCCCCGCAACCTCCCCTTCTACGAGCGGCTCGGCTTCACCGTCACCGCCGAC
GTCGAGGTGCCCGAAGGACCGCGCACCTGGTGCATGACCCGCAAGCCCGGTGCCTGAACGCGTTAAGTCG
ACAATCAACCTCTGGATTACAAAATTTGTGAAAGATTGACTGGTATTCTTAACTATGTTGCTCCTTTTAC
GCTATGTGGATACGCTGCTTTAATGCCTTTGTATCATGCTATTGCTTCCCGTATGGCTTTCATTTTCTCC
TCCTTGTATAAATCCTGGTTGCTGTCTCTTTATGAGGAGTTGTGGCCCGTTGTCAGGCAACGTGGCGTGG
TGTGCACTGTGTTTGCTGACGCAACCCCCACTGGTTGGGGCATTGCCACCACCTGTCAGCTCCTTTCCGG
GACTTTCGCTTTCCCCCTCCCTATTGCCACGGCGGAACTCATCGCCGCCTGCCTTGCCCGCTGCTGGACA
GGGGCTCGGCTGTTGGGCACTGACAATTCCGTGGTGTTGTCGGGGAAATCATCGTCCTTTCCTTGGCTGC
TCGCCTGTGTTGCCACCTGGATTCTGCGCGGGACGTCCTTCTGCTACGTCCCTTCGGCCCTCAATCCAGC
GGACCTTCCTTCCCGCGGCCTGCTGCCGGCTCTGCGGCCTCTTCCGCGTCTTCGCCTTCGCCCTCAGACG
AGTCGGATCTCCCTTTGGGCCGCCTCCCCGCGTCGACTTTAAGACCAATGACTTACAAGGCAGCTGTAGA
TCTTAGCCACTTTTTAAAAGAAAAGGGGGGACTGGAAGGGCTAATTCACTCCCAACGAAGACAAGATCTG
CTTTTTGCTTGTACTGGGTCTCTCTGGTTAGACCAGATCTGAGCCTGGGAGCTCTCTGGCTAACTAGGGA
ACCCACTGCTTAAGCCTCAATAAAGCTTGCCTTGAGTGCTTCAAGTAGTGTGTGCCCGTCTGTTGTGTGA
CTCTGGTAACTAGAGATCCCTCAGACCCTTTTAGTCAGTGTGGAAAATCTCTAGCAGTACGTATAGTAGT
TCATGTCATCTTATTATTCAGTATTTATAACTTGCAAAGAAATGAATATCAGAGAGTGAGAGGAACTTGT
TTATTGCAGCTTATAATGGTTACAAATAAAGCAATAGCATCACAAATTTCACAAATAAAGCATTTTTTTC
ACTGCATTCTAGTTGTGGTTTGTCCAAACTCATCAATGTATCTTATCATGTCTGGCTCTAGCTATCCCGC
CCCTAACTCCGCCCATCCCGCCCCTAACTCCGCCCAGTTCCGCCCATTCTCCGCCCCATGGCTGACTAAT
TTTTTTTATTTATGCAGAGGCCGAGGCCGCCTCGGCCTCTGAGCTATTCCAGAAGTAGTGAGGAGGCTTT
TTTGGAGGCCTAGGGACGTACCCAATTCGCCCTATAGTGAGTCGTATTACGCGCGCTCACTGGCCGTCGT
TTTACAACGTCGTGACTGGGAAAACCCTGGCGTTACCCAACTTAATCGCCTTGCAGCACATCCCCCTTTC
GCCAGCTGGCGTAATAGCGAAGAGGCCCGCACCGATCGCCCTTCCCAACAGTTGCGCAGCCTGAATGGCG
AATGGG
[124 nt withheld, positions 3367-3490]
C
[91 nt withheld, positions 3492-3582]
A
[49 nt withheld, positions 3584-3632]
CCTTTGACGTTGGAGTCCACGTTCTTT
[37 nt withheld, positions 3660-3696]
ACCCTATCTCGGTCTATTCTTTTGATTTATAAGGGATTTTGCCGATTTCGGCCTATTGGTTAAAAAATGA
GCTGATTTAACAAAAATTTAACGCGAATTTTAACAAAATATTAACGCTTACAATTTAGGTGGCACTTTTC
GGGGAAATGTGCGCGGAACCCCTATTTGTTTATTTTTCTAAATACATTCAAATATGTATCCGCTCATGAG
ACAATAACCCTGATAAATGCTTCAATAATATTGAAAAAGGAAGAGTATGAGTATTCAACATTTCCGTGTC
GCCCTTATTCCCTTTTTTGCGGCATTTTGCCTTCCTGTTTTTGCTCACCCAGAAACGCTGGTGAAAGTAA
AAGATGCTGAAGATCAGTTGGGTGCACGAGTGGGTTACATCGAACTGGATCTCAACAGCGGTAAGATCCT
TGAGAGTTTTCGCCCCGAAGAACGTTTTCCAATGATGAGCACTTTTAAAGTTCTGCTATGTGGCGCGGTA
TTATCCCGTATTGACGCCGGGCAAGAGCAACTCGGTCGCCGCATACACTATTCTCAGAATGACTTGGTTG
AGTACTCACCAGTCACAGAAAAGCATCTTACGGATGGCATGACAGTAAGAGAATTATGCAGTGCTGCCAT
AACCATGAGTGATAACACTGCGGCCAACTTACTTCTGACAACGATCGGAGGACCGAAGGAGCTAACCGCT
TTTTTGCACAACATGGGGGATCATGTAACTCGCCTTGATCGTTGGGAACCGGAGCTGAATGAAGCCATAC
CAAACGACGAGCGTGACACCACGATGCCTGTAGCAATGGCAACAACGTTGCGCAAACTATTAACTGGCGA
ACTACTTACTCTAGCTTCCCGGCAACAATTAATAGACTGGATGGAGGCGGATAAAGTTGCAGGACCACTT
CTGCGCTCGGCCCTTCCGGCTGGCTGGTTTATTGCTGATAAATCTGGAGCCGGTGAGCGTGGGTCTCGCG
GTATCATTGCAGCACTGGGGCCAGATGGTAAGCCCTCCCGTATCGTAGTTATCTACACGACGGGGAGTCA
GGCAACTATGGATGAACGAAATAGACAGATCGCTGAGATAGGTGCCTCACTGATTAAGCATTGGTAACTG
TCAGACCAAGTTTACTCATATATACTTTAGATTGATTTAAAACTTCATTTTTAATTTAAAAGGATCTAGG
TGAAGATCCTTTTTGATAATCTCATGACCAAAATCCCTTAACGTGAGTTTTCGTTCCACTGAGCGTCAGA
CCCCGTAGAAAAGATCAAAGGATCTTCTTGAGATCCTTTTTTTCTGCGCGTAATCTGCTGCTTGCAAACA
AAAAAACCACCGCTACCAGCGGTGGTTTGTTTGCCGGATCAAGAGCTACCAACTCTTTTTCCGAAGGTAA
CTGGCTTCAGCAGAGCGCAGATACCAAATACTGTTCTTCTAGTGTAGCCGTAGTTAGGCCACCACTTCAA
GAACTCTGTAGCACCGCCTACATACCTCGCTCTGCTAATCCTGTTACCAGTGGCTGCTGCCAGTGGCGAT
AAGTCGTGTCTTACCGGGTTGGACTCAAGACGATAGTTACCGGATAAGGCGCAGCGGTCGGGCTGAACGG
GGGGTTCGTGCACACAGCCCAGCTTGGAGCGAACGACCTACACCGAACTGAGATACCTACAGCGTGAGCT
ATGAGAAAGCGCCACGCTTCCCGAAGGGAGAAAGGCGGACAGGTATCCGGTAAGCGGCAGGGTCGGAACA
GGAGAGCGCACGAGGGAGCTTCCAGGGGGAAACGCCTGGTATCTTTATAGTCCTGTCGGGTTTCGCCACC
TCTGACTTGAGCGTCGATTTTTGTGATGCTCGTCAGGGGGGCGGAGCCTATGGAAAAACGCCAGCAACGC
GGCCTTTTTACGGTTCCTGGCCTTTTGCTGGCCTTTTGCTCACATGTTCTTTCCTGCGTTATCCCCTGAT
TCTGTGGATAACCGTATTACCGCCTTTGAGTGAGCTGATACCGCTCGCCGCAGCCGAACGACCGAGCGCA
GCGAGTCAGTGAGCGAGGAAGCGGAAGAGCGCCCAATACGCAAACCGCCTCTCCCCGCGCGTTGGCCGAT
TCATTAATGCAGCTGGCACGACAGGTTTCCCGACTGGAAAGCGGGCAGTGAGCGCAACGCAATTAATGTG
AGTTAGCTCACTCATTAGGCACCCCAGGCTTTACACTTTATGCTTCCGGCTCGTATGTTGTGTGGAATTG
TGAGCGGATAACAATTTCACACAGGAAACAGCTATGACCATGATTACGCCAAGCGCGCAATTAACCCTCA
CTAAAGGGAACAAAAGCTGGAGCTGCAAGCTTAATGTAGTCTTATGCAATACTCTTGTAGTCTTGCAACA
TGGTAACGATGAGTTAGCAACATGCCTTACAAGGAGAGAAAAAGCACCGTGCATGCCGATTGGTGGAAGT
AAGGTGGTACGATCGTGCCTTATTAGGAAGGCAACAGACGGGTCTGACATGGATTGGACGAACCACTGAA
TTGCCGCATTGCAGAGATATTGTATTTAAGTGCCTAGCTCGATACATAAACGGGTCTCTCTGGTTAGACC
AGATCTGAGCCTGGGAGCTCTCTGGCTAACTAGGGAACCCACTGCTTAAGCCTCAATAAAGCTTGCCTTG
AGTGCTTCAAGTAGTGTGTGCCCGTCTGTTGTGTGACTCTGGTAACTAGAGATCCCTCAGACCCTTTTAG
TCAGTGTGGAAAATCTCTAGCAGTGGCGCCCGAACAGGGACTTGAAAGCGAAAGGGAAACCAGAGGAGCT
CTCTCGACGCAGGACTCGGCTTGCTGAAGCGCGCACGGCAAGAGGCGAGGGGCGGCGACTGGTGAGTACG
CCAAAAATTTTGACTAGCGGAGGCTAGAAGGAGAGAGATGGGTGCGAGAGCGTCAGTATTAAGCGGGGGA
GAATTAGATCGCGATGGGAAAAAATTCGGTTAAGGCCAGGGGGAAAGAAAAAATATAAATTAAAACATAT
AGTATGGGCAAGCAGGGAGCTAGAACGATTCGCAGTTAATCCTGGCCTGTTAGAAACATCAGAAGGCTGT
AGACAAATACTGGGACAGCTACAACCATCCCTTCAGACAGGATCAGAAGAACTTAGATCATTATATAATA
CAGTAGCAACCCTCTATTGTGTGCATCAAAGGATAGAGATAAAAGACACCAAGGAAGCTTTAGACAAGAT
AGAGGAAGAGCAAAACAAAAGTAAGACCACCGCACAGCAAGCGGCCGCTGATCTTCAGACCTGGAGGAGG
AGATATGAGGGACAATTGGAGAAGTGAATTATATAAATATAAAGTAGTAAAAATTGAACCATTAGGAGTA
GCACCCACCAAGGCAAAGAGAAGAGTGGTGCAGAGAGAAAAAAGAGCAGTGGGAATAGGAGCTTTGTTCC
TTGGGTTCTTGGGAGCAGCAGGAAGCACTATGGGCGCAGCGTCAATGACGCTGACGGTACAGGCCAGACA
ATTATTGTCTGGTATAGTGCAGCAGCAGAACAATTTGCTGAGGGCTATTGAGGCGCAACAGCATCTGTTG
CAACTCACAGTCTGGGGCATCAAGCAGCTCCAGGCAAGAATCCTGGCTGTGGAAAGATACCTAAAGGATC
AACAGCTCCTGGGGATTTGGGGTTGCTCTGGAAAACTCATTTGCACCACTGCTGTGCCTTGGAATGCTAG
TTGGAGTAATAAATCTCTGGAACAGATTTGGAATCACACGACCTGGATGGAGTGGGACAGAGAAATTAAC
AATTACACAAGCTTAATACACTCCTTAATTGAAGAATCGCAAAACCAGCAAGAAAAGAATGAACAAGAAT
TATTGGAATTAGATAAATGGGCAAGTTTGTGGAATTGGTTTAACATAACAAATTGGCTGTGGTATATAAA
ATTATTCATAATGATAGTAGGAGGCTTGGTAGGTTTAAGAATAGTTTTTGCTGTACTTTCTATAGTGAAT
AGAGTTAGGCAGGGATATTCACCATTATCGTTTCAGACCCACCTCCCAACCCCGAGGGGACCCAGAGAGG
GCCTATTTCCCATGATTCCTTCATATTTGCATATACGATACAAGGCTGTTAGAGAGATAATTAGAATTAA
TTTGACTGTAAACACAAAGATATTAGTACAAAATACGTGACGTAGAAAGTAATAATTTCTTGGGTAGTTT
GCAGTTTTAAAATTATGTTTTAAAATGGACTATCATATGCTTACCGTAACTTGAAAGTATTTCGATTTCT
TGGCTTTATATATCTTGTGGAAAGGACGAAACACCGAGGAAGACTTGATCACTTCGGTTTTAGAGCTAGA
AATAGCAAGTTAAAATAAGGCTAGTCCGTTATCAACTTGAAAAAGTGGCACCGAGTCGGTGCTTTTTTAA
GCTTGGCGTAACTAGATCTTGAGACAAATGGCAGTATTCATCCACAATTTTAAAAGAAAAGGGGGGATTG
GGGGGTACAGTGCAGGGGAAAGAATAGTAGACATAATAGCAACAGACATACAAACTAAAGAATTACAAAA
ACAAATTACAAAAATTCAAAATTTTCGGGTTTATTACAGGGACAGCAGAGATCCACTTTGGCGCCGGCTC
GAGGGGG
