>Addgene plasmid #77586 | KIAA1804 gRNA (BRDN0001147646) | depositor partial sequence | sequence record 145046 | Target Sequence
AGGAAGACTTGATCACTTCG
