>Addgene plasmid #77586 | KIAA1804 gRNA (BRDN0001147646) | addgene partial sequence | sequence record 188049 | hU6-F
AGAAAGTAATAATTTCTTGGGTAGTTTGCAGTTTTAAAATTATGTTTTAAAATGGACTATCATATGCTTA
CCGTAACTTGAAAGTATTTCGATTTCTTGGCTTTATATATCTTGTGGAAAGGACGAAACACCGAGGAAGA
CTTGATCACTTCGTTTTAGAGCTAGAAATAGCAAGTTAAAATAAGGCTAGTCCGTTATCAACTTGAAAAA
GTGGCACCGAGTCGGTGCTTTTTTAAGCTTGGCGTAACTAGATCTTGAGACAAATGGCAGTATTCATCCA
CAATTTTAAAAGAAAAGGGGGGATTGGGGGGTACAGTGCAGGGGAAAGAATAGTAGACATAATAGCAACA
GACATACAAACTAAAGAATTACAAAAACAAATTACAAAAATTCAAAATTTTCGGGTTTATTACAGGGACA
GCAGAGATCCACTTTGGCGCCGGCTCGAGGGGGCCCGGGTGCAAAGATGGATAAAGTTTTAAACAGAGAG
GAATCTTTGCAGCTAATGGACCTTCTAGGTCTTGAAAGGAGTGGGAATTGGCTCCGGTGCCCGTCAGTGG
GCAGAGCGCA
